Addgene plasmid #46693: pcDNA3.2 mir-1-1 reporter mir30-6
Depositing lab: David Bartel. Depositing organization: Whitehead Institute for Biomedical Research. Publication: Beyond Secondary Structure: Primary-Sequence Determinants License Pri-miRNA Hairpins for Processing. Auyeung VC, Ulitsky I, McGeary SE, Bartel DP. Cell. 2013 Feb 14;152(4):844-58. doi: 10.1016/j.cell.2013.01.031. PubMed 23415231.
Backbone
  Vector backbone: pcDNA3.2 V5-DEST mir-1-1 reporter
  Backbone manufacturer: Bartel lab (Addgene plasmid# 46646)
  Backbone size w/o insert (bp): 8038
  Vector type: Mammalian Expression, RNAi
  Selectable markers: Neomycin (select with G418)
Growth in bacteria
  Bacterial resistance: Ampicillin, 100 μg/mL
  Growth temperature: 37°C
  Growth strain: DH5alpha
  Copy number: High Copy
Gene/Insert
  Gene/Insert name: mir30-6 (alt name: mir30-6 pri-mRNA)
  Species: H. sapiens (human), Synthetic
  Mutation: see sequence and publication
  Entrez Gene: MIR30A (a.k.a. MIRN30A, mir-30a)
  Promoter: CMV
  Tag / fusion protein: hsa-mir-1-1 (C terminal on insert); V5 (C terminal on backbone)
  Cloning method: Gateway Cloning
  Sequencing primers: 5′ CMV-F; 3′ TK-pA-R
Terms and licenses: Academic/Nonprofit Terms; Industry Terms: Not Available to Industry
How to cite: pcDNA3.2 mir-1-1 reporter mir30-6 was a gift from David Bartel (Addgene plasmid # 46693 ; http://n2t.net/addgene:46693 ; RRID:Addgene_46693)
