[The description below was written by a language model from this plasmid's Addgene catalogue record and pLannotate feature annotations shown in this document.]
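Description:
pcDNA3.2 mir-1-1 reporter mir30-6 is a mammalian expression plasmid for studying pri-miRNA processing, built by Gateway recombination into a pcDNA3.2 V5-DEST derivative that already carries a human mir-1-1 hairpin. It is maintained in E. coli through a high-copy ColE1/pUC-type origin with ampicillin resistance (AmpR under its own bla promoter), and it also contains an f1 origin. For selection in mammalian cells, an SV40 enhancer/early promoter drives the neomycin phosphotransferase gene, conferring G418 resistance, followed by an SV40 polyadenylation signal.

The payload is a single transcription unit driven by the CMV immediate-early enhancer and promoter, with a T7 promoter just downstream. Between the attB1 and attB2 sites left by Gateway cloning sits the mir30-6 insert, a human/synthetic variant of the miR-30a primary transcript consisting of the mir-30 precursor hairpin with its upstream and downstream flanking sequences. The catalogue entry does not specify the mutation, referring instead to the sequence and publication. Immediately downstream of attB2 lies the mir-1 precursor, so both hairpins are produced on the same transcript. This arrangement suggests that mir-1-1 acts as a co-transcribed internal reference against which processing of the mir-30 variant can be compared, although the record does not spell this out. The backbone's V5 tag sequence and the HSV TK polyadenylation signal follow, but V5 has no evident role for a noncoding insert.

The associated work concerns primary-sequence determinants of pri-miRNA hairpin processing. The annotated sequence is 5,992 nt, shorter than the 8,038 bp listed for the empty backbone, which is consistent with loss of the Gateway destination cassette on recombination.
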