Features (pLannotate 1.2.2; 26 found; start..end, strand, type, name):
     36..80      -  misc_feature   bom (fragment): basis of mobility region from pBR322
    235..614     +  enhancer       CMV enhancer: human cytomegalovirus immediate early enhancer
    615..818     +  promoter       CMV promoter: human cytomegalovirus (CMV) immediate early promoter
    814..847     +  LTR            5' LTR (truncated) (fragment): truncated 5' long terminal repeat (LTR) from HIV-1
    863..881     +  promoter       T7 promoter: promoter for bacteriophage T7 RNA polymerase
    911..935     +  protein_bind   attB1: mutant version of attB; recombination site for the Gateway® BP reaction BP Clonase™
    936..983     +  ncRNA          5' miR-30a (fragment): sequence upstream of the 71-nt precursor of the human miR-30a microRNA (Zeng et al., 2002) miRNA
    988..1048    +  ncRNA          mir-30: Accession: RF00131 - mir-30 microRNA precursor
   1055..1105    +  ncRNA          3' miR-30a (fragment): sequence downstream of the 71-nt precursor of the human miR-30a microRNA (Zeng et al., 2002) miRNA
   1108..1128    -  protein_bind   attB2: mutant version of attB; core recombination site for the Gateway® BP reaction BP Clonase™
   1207..1283    +  ncRNA          mir-1: Accession: RF00103 - mir-1 microRNA precursor family
   1482..1523    +  CDS            V5 tag: epitope tag from simian virus 5
   1607..1655    +  polyA_signal   HSV TK poly(A) signal: herpes simplex virus thymidine kinase polyadenylation signal (Cole and Stacy, 1985)
   1746..1762    -  polyA_signal   bGH poly(A) signal (fragment): bovine growth hormone polyadenylation signal
   1857..2285    +  rep_origin     f1 ori (sequence partly withheld): f1 bacteriophage origin of replication; arrow indicates direction of (+) strand synthesis
   2299..2628    +  promoter       SV40 promoter: SV40 enhancer and early promoter
   2695..3486    +  CDS            neo: KKA2_KLEPN - Also known as kan, nptII. Experimental evidence at protein level: Swiss-Prot protein existence level 1. Resistance to kanamycin, neomycin, paromomycin, ribostamycin, butirosin and gentamicin B. From Klebsiella pneumoniae.
   3512..3670    +  CDS            ble (fragment): BLE_KLEPN - Experimental evidence at protein level: Swiss-Prot protein existence level 1. Binding protein with a strong affinity to the bleomycin family of antibiotics. Binds to CL990; an antimitotic-antibiotic compound. From Klebsiella pneumoniae.
   3665..3786    +  polyA_signal   SV40 poly(A) signal: SV40 polyadenylation signal
   3859..3875    -  protein_bind   lac operator: The lac repressor binds to the lac operator to inhibit transcription in E. coli. This inhibition can be relieved by adding lactose or isopropyl-β-D-thiogalactopyranoside (IPTG). lac repressor encoded by lacI
   3883..3913    -  promoter       lac promoter: promoter for the E. coli lac operon
   3928..3949    -  protein_bind   CAP binding site: CAP binding activates transcription in the presence of cAMP. E. coli catabolite activator protein
   3962..4054    -  CDS            lacI (fragment): lac repressor; lacI; The lac repressor binds to the lac operator to inhibit transcription in E. coli. This inhibition can be relieved by adding lactose or isopropyl-β-D-thiogalactopyranoside (IPTG).
   4237..4825    -  rep_origin     ori: high-copy-number ColE1/pMB1/pBR322/pUC origin of replication
   4996..5856    -  CDS            AmpR: β-lactamase; bla; confers resistance to ampicillin, carbenicillin, and related antibiotics
   5857..5961    -  promoter       AmpR promoter: bla
>Addgene plasmid #46693 | pcDNA3.2 mir-1-1 reporter mir30-6 | depositor full sequence | sequence record 117400 | pcDNA3.2 mir-1-1 reporter mir30-6 sequence 5992 bps
GACGGATCGGGAGATCTCCCGATCCCCTATGGTCGACTCTCAGTACAATCTGCTCTGATGCCGCATAGTT
AAGCCAGTATCTGCTCCCTGCTTGTGTGTTGGAGGTCGCTGAGTAGTGCGCGAGCAAAATTTAAGCTACA
ACAAGGCAAGGCTTGACCGACAATTGCATGAAGAATCTGCTTAGGGTTAGGCGTTTTGCGCTGCTTCGCG
ATGTACGGGCCAGATATACGCGTTGACATTGATTATTGACTAGTTATTAATAGTAATCAATTACGGGGTC
ATTAGTTCATAGCCCATATATGGAGTTCCGCGTTACATAACTTACGGTAAATGGCCCGCCTGGCTGACCG
CCCAACGACCCCCGCCCATTGACGTCAATAATGACGTATGTTCCCATAGTAACGCCAATAGGGACTTTCC
ATTGACGTCAATGGGTGGACTATTTACGGTAAACTGCCCACTTGGCAGTACATCAAGTGTATCATATGCC
AAGTACGCCCCCTATTGACGTCAATGACGGTAAATGGCCCGCCTGGCATTATGCCCAGTACATGACCTTA
TGGGACTTTCCTACTTGGCAGTACATCTACGTATTAGTCATCGCTATTACCATGGTGATGCGGTTTTGGC
AGTACATCAATGGGCGTGGATAGCGGTTTGACTCACGGGGATTTCCAAGTCTCCACCCCATTGACGTCAA
TGGGAGTTTGTTTTGGCACCAAAATCAACGGGACTTTCCAAAATGTCGTAACAACTCCGCCCCATTGACG
CAAATGGGCGGTAGGCGTGTACGGTGGGAGGTCTATATAAGCAGAGCTCTCTGGCTAACTAGAGAACCCA
CTGCTTACTGGCTTATCGAAATTAATACGACTCACTATAGGGAGACCCAAGCTGGCTAGTTAAGCTATCA
ACAAGTTTGTACAAAAAAGCAGGCTGGTTAACCCAACAGAAGGCTAAAGAAGGTATATTGCTGTAGACAG
TGAGCGACTGTAAACATCCTCGACTGGAAGCTGTGAAGCCACAGATGGGCTTTCAGTCGGATGTTTGCAG
CTGCCTACTGCCTCGGATTTTAAGGGGCTACTTTAGGAGCAATTATCTTGTTTACCCCAGCTTTCTTGTA
CAAAGTGGTTGATCTAGAGGGCCCGCAGTGGGGTCAGCTTCTACCGGGGCGGCGTCCCGGGGTCTTGGAA
CTGCATGCAGACTGCCTGCTTGGGAAACATACTTCTTTATATGCCCATATGGACCTGCTAAGCTATGGAA
TGTAAAGAAGTATGTATCTCAGGCCGGGACCTCTCTCGCCGCACTGAGGGGCACTCCACACCACGGGGGC
CGCCGCGGCCGACAGCCAGCCAGGCGGCTGTGGTGGGGGTGAGGCTGGGGCGGCAGGCTGCCTGGGCGTT
GGTGGACGGTCGTGTCCCCGCCAGCATTGTTCTGTCACTTTGCCTGTGTCAGCAGGTGGAAGTGCTCACC
AGACATTCGAAGGTAAGCCTATCCCTAACCCTCTCCTCGGTCTCGATTCTACGCGTACCGGTTAGTAATG
AGTTTAAACGGGGGAGGCTAACTGAAACACGGAAGGAGACAATACCGGAAGGAACCCGCGCTATGACGGC
AATAAAAAGACAGAATAAAACGCACGGGTGTTGGGTCGTTTGTTCATAAACGCGGGGTTCGGTCCCAGGG
CTGGCACTCTGTCGATACCCCACCGAGACCCCATTGGGGCCAATACGCCCGCGTTTCTTCCTTTTCCCCA
CCCCACCCCCCAAGTTCGGGTGAAGGCCCAGGGCTCGCAGCCAACGTCGGGGCGGCAGGCCCTGCCATAG
CAGATCTGCGCAGCTGGGGCTCTAGGGGGTATCCCC
[124 nt withheld, positions 1857-1980]
C
[32 nt withheld, positions 1982-2013]
CA
[57 nt withheld, positions 2016-2072]
A
[49 nt withheld, positions 2074-2122]
CCTTTGACGTTGGAGTCCACGTTCTTT
[37 nt withheld, positions 2150-2186]
ACCCTATCTCGGTCTATTCTTTTGATTTATAAGGGATTTTGGGGATTTCGGCCTATTGGTTAAAAAATGA
GCTGATTTAACAAAAATTTAACGCGAATTAATTCTGTGGAATGTGTGTCAGTTAGGGTGTGGAAAGTCCC
CAGGCTCCCCAGCAGGCAGAAGTATGCAAAGCATGCATCTCAATTAGTCAGCAACCAGGTGTGGAAAGTC
CCCAGGCTCCCCAGCAGGCAGAAGTATGCAAAGCATGCATCTCAATTAGTCAGCAACCATAGTCCCGCCC
CTAACTCCGCCCATCCCGCCCCTAACTCCGCCCAGTTCCGCCCATTCTCCGCCCCATGGCTGACTAATTT
TTTTTATTTATGCAGAGGCCGAGGCCGCCTCTGCCTCTGAGCTATTCCAGAAGTAGTGAGGAGGCTTTTT
TGGAGGCCTAGGCTTTTGCAAAAAGCTCCCGGGAGCTTGTATATCCATTTTCGGATCTGATCAAGAGACA
GGATGAGGATCGTTTCGCATGATTGAACAAGATGGATTGCACGCAGGTTCTCCGGCCGCTTGGGTGGAGA
GGCTATTCGGCTATGACTGGGCACAACAGACAATCGGCTGCTCTGATGCCGCCGTGTTCCGGCTGTCAGC
GCAGGGGCGCCCGGTTCTTTTTGTCAAGACCGACCTGTCCGGTGCCCTGAATGAACTGCAGGACGAGGCA
GCGCGGCTATCGTGGCTGGCCACGACGGGCGTTCCTTGCGCAGCTGTGCTCGACGTTGTCACTGAAGCGG
GAAGGGACTGGCTGCTATTGGGCGAAGTGCCGGGGCAGGATCTCCTGTCATCTCACCTTGCTCCTGCCGA
GAAAGTATCCATCATGGCTGATGCAATGCGGCGGCTGCATACGCTTGATCCGGCTACCTGCCCATTCGAC
CACCAAGCGAAACATCGCATCGAGCGAGCACGTACTCGGATGGAAGCCGGTCTTGTCGATCAGGATGATC
TGGACGAAGAGCATCAGGGGCTCGCGCCAGCCGAACTGTTCGCCAGGCTCAAGGCGCGCATGCCCGACGG
CGAGGATCTCGTCGTGACCCATGGCGATGCCTGCTTGCCGAATATCATGGTGGAAAATGGCCGCTTTTCT
GGATTCATCGACTGTGGCCGGCTGGGTGTGGCGGACCGCTATCAGGACATAGCGTTGGCTACCCGTGATA
TTGCTGAAGAGCTTGGCGGCGAATGGGCTGACCGCTTCCTCGTGCTTTACGGTATCGCCGCTCCCGATTC
GCAGCGCATCGCCTTCTATCGCCTTCTTGACGAGTTCTTCTGAGCGGGACTCTGGGGTTCGCGAAATGAC
CGACCAAGCGACGCCCAACCTGCCATCACGAGATTTCGATTCCACCGCCGCCTTCTATGAAAGGTTGGGC
TTCGGAATCGTTTTCCGGGACGCCGGCTGGATGATCCTCCAGCGCGGGGATCTCATGCTGGAGTTCTTCG
CCCACCCCAACTTGTTTATTGCAGCTTATAATGGTTACAAATAAAGCAATAGCATCACAAATTTCACAAA
TAAAGCATTTTTTTCACTGCATTCTAGTTGTGGTTTGTCCAAACTCATCAATGTATCTTATCATGTCTGT
ATACCGTCGACCTCTAGCTAGAGCTTGGCGTAATCATGGTCATAGCTGTTTCCTGTGTGAAATTGTTATC
CGCTCACAATTCCACACAACATACGAGCCGGAAGCATAAAGTGTAAAGCCTGGGGTGCCTAATGAGTGAG
CTAACTCACATTAATTGCGTTGCGCTCACTGCCCGCTTTCCAGTCGGGAAACCTGTCGTGCCAGCTGCAT
TAATGAATCGGCCAACGCGCGGGGAGAGGCGGTTTGCGTATTGGGCGCTCTTCCGCTTCCTCGCTCACTG
ACTCGCTGCGCTCGGTCGTTCGGCTGCGGCGAGCGGTATCAGCTCACTCAAAGGCGGTAATACGGTTATC
CACAGAATCAGGGGATAACGCAGGAAAGAACATGTGAGCAAAAGGCCAGCAAAAGGCCAGGAACCGTAAA
AAGGCCGCGTTGCTGGCGTTTTTCCATAGGCTCCGCCCCCCTGACGAGCATCACAAAAATCGACGCTCAA
GTCAGAGGTGGCGAAACCCGACAGGACTATAAAGATACCAGGCGTTTCCCCCTGGAAGCTCCCTCGTGCG
CTCTCCTGTTCCGACCCTGCCGCTTACCGGATACCTGTCCGCCTTTCTCCCTTCGGGAAGCGTGGCGCTT
TCTCAATGCTCACGCTGTAGGTATCTCAGTTCGGTGTAGGTCGTTCGCTCCAAGCTGGGCTGTGTGCACG
AACCCCCCGTTCAGCCCGACCGCTGCGCCTTATCCGGTAACTATCGTCTTGAGTCCAACCCGGTAAGACA
CGACTTATCGCCACTGGCAGCAGCCACTGGTAACAGGATTAGCAGAGCGAGGTATGTAGGCGGTGCTACA
GAGTTCTTGAAGTGGTGGCCTAACTACGGCTACACTAGAAGGACAGTATTTGGTATCTGCGCTCTGCTGA
AGCCAGTTACCTTCGGAAAAAGAGTTGGTAGCTCTTGATCCGGCAAACAAACCACCGCTGGTAGCGGTGG
TTTTTTTGTTTGCAAGCAGCAGATTACGCGCAGAAAAAAAGGATCTCAAGAAGATCCTTTGATCTTTTCT
ACGGGGTCTGACGCTCAGTGGAACGAAAACTCACGTTAAGGGATTTTGGTCATGAGATTATCAAAAAGGA
TCTTCACCTAGATCCTTTTAAATTAAAAATGAAGTTTTAAATCAATCTAAAGTATATATGAGTAAACTTG
GTCTGACAGTTACCAATGCTTAATCAGTGAGGCACCTATCTCAGCGATCTGTCTATTTCGTTCATCCATA
GTTGCCTGACTCCCCGTCGTGTAGATAACTACGATACGGGAGGGCTTACCATCTGGCCCCAGTGCTGCAA
TGATACCGCGAGACCCACGCTCACCGGCTCCAGATTTATCAGCAATAAACCAGCCAGCCGGAAGGGCCGA
GCGCAGAAGTGGTCCTGCAACTTTATCCGCCTCCATCCAGTCTATTAATTGTTGCCGGGAAGCTAGAGTA
AGTAGTTCGCCAGTTAATAGTTTGCGCAACGTTGTTGCCATTGCTACAGGCATCGTGGTGTCACGCTCGT
CGTTTGGTATGGCTTCATTCAGCTCCGGTTCCCAACGATCAAGGCGAGTTACATGATCCCCCATGTTGTG
CAAAAAAGCGGTTAGCTCCTTCGGTCCTCCGATCGTTGTCAGAAGTAAGTTGGCCGCAGTGTTATCACTC
ATGGTTATGGCAGCACTGCATAATTCTCTTACTGTCATGCCATCCGTAAGATGCTTTTCTGTGACTGGTG
AGTACTCAACCAAGTCATTCTGAGAATAGTGTATGCGGCGACCGAGTTGCTCTTGCCCGGCGTCAATACG
GGATAATACCGCGCCACATAGCAGAACTTTAAAAGTGCTCATCATTGGAAAACGTTCTTCGGGGCGAAAA
CTCTCAAGGATCTTACCGCTGTTGAGATCCAGTTCGATGTAACCCACTCGTGCACCCAACTGATCTTCAG
CATCTTTTACTTTCACCAGCGTTTCTGGGTGAGCAAAAACAGGAAGGCAAAATGCCGCAAAAAAGGGAAT
AAGGGCGACACGGAAATGTTGAATACTCATACTCTTCCTTTTTCAATATTATTGAAGCATTTATCAGGGT
TATTGTCTCATGAGCGGATACATATTTGAATGTATTTAGAAAAATAAACAAATAGGGGTTCCGCGCACAT
TTCCCCGAAAAGTGCCACCTGACGTC
