>Addgene plasmid #46693 | pcDNA3.2 mir-1-1 reporter mir30-6 | addgene partial sequence | sequence record 73869 | CMV-F 5'-CGCAAATGGGCGGTAGGCGTG-3'
TGGCTAACTAGAGAACCCACTGCTTACTGGCTTATCGAAATTAATACGACTCACTATAGGGAGACCCAAG
CTGGCTAGTTAAGCTATCAACAAGTTTGTACAAAAAAGCAGGCTGGTTAACCCAACAGAAGGCTAAAGAA
GGTATATTGCTGTAGACAGTGAGCGACTGTAAACATCCTCGACTGGAAGCTGTGAAGCCACAGATGGGCT
TTCAGTCGGATGTTTGCAGCTGCCTACTGCCTCGGATTTTAAGGGGCTACTTTAGGAGCAATTATCTTGT
TTACCCCAGCTTTCTTGTACAAAGTGGTTGATCTAGAGGGCCCGCAGTGGGGTCAGCTTCTACCGGGGCG
GCGTCCCGGGGTCTTGGAACTGCATGCAGACTGCCTGCTTGGGAAACATACTTCTTTATATGCCCATATG
GACCTGCTAAGCTATGGAATGTAAAGAAGTATGTATCTCAGGCCGGGACCTCTCTCGCCGCACTGAGGGG
CACTCCACACCACGGGGGCCGCCGCGGCCGACAGCCAGCCAGGCGGCTGTGGTGGGGGTGAGGCTGGGGC
GGCAGGCTGCCTGGGCGTTGGTGGACGGTCGTGTCCCCGCCAGCATTGTTCTGTCACTTTGCCTGTGTCA
GCAGGTGGAAGTGCTCACCAGACATTCGAAGGTAAGCCTATCCCTAACCCTCTCCTCGGTCTCGATTCTA
CGCGTACCGGTTAGTAATGAGTTTAAACGGGGGAGGCTAACTGAAACACGGAAGGAGACAATACCGGAAG
GAACCCGCGCTATGACGGCAATAAAAAGACAGAATAAAACGCACGGGTGTTGGGTCGTTTGTTCATAAAC
GCGGGGTTCGGTCCCAGGGCTGGCACTCTGTCGATACCCCACCGAGACCCCATTGGGGCCAATACGCCCG
CGTTTCTTCCTTTTCCCCACCCCACCCCCCAAGTTCGGGTGAAGGCCC
